Addgene plasmid #199308: pNMSB99
Purpose: MosSCI insertion of myo-3p::lox2272::mTagBFP2::tbb-2 3'UTR::lox2272::ChR2-HDRC::SL2::jRGECO1a::let-858 3'UTR at ttTi5605
Depositing lab: Michael Krieg. Depositing organization: Institute of Photonic Sciences (ICFO). Publication: Neural engineering with photons as synaptic transmitters. Porta-de-la-Riva M, Gonzalez AC, Sanfeliu-Cerdan N, Karimi S, Malaiwong N, Pidde A, Morales-Curiel LF, Fernandez P, Gonzalez-Bolivar S, Hurth C, Krieg M. Nat Methods. 2023 Apr 6. doi: 10.1038/s41592-023-01836-9. PubMed 37024651.
Backbone
  Vector backbone: pCFJ150
  Backbone size w/o insert (bp): 9131
  Total vector size (bp): 14474
  Vector type: Worm Expression
Growth in bacteria
  Bacterial resistance: Ampicillin, 100 μg/mL
  Growth temperature: 37°C
  Growth strain: DH5alpha
  Copy number: Unknown
Gene/Insert
  Gene/Insert name: myo-3p::lox2272::mTagBFP2::tbb-2 3'UTR::lox2272::ChR2-HDRC::SL2::jRGECO1a::let-858 3'UTR
  Species: C. elegans (nematode)
  Insert size (bp): 6707
  Mutation: mTagBFP2 from pJJR81, ChR2(H134R;D156C), C. elegans codon optimized jRGECO1a with 1 intron
  GenBank ID: OQ576354
  Promoter: myo-3
  Cloning method: Gibson Cloning
  Sequencing primers: 5′ M13fwd; 3′ M13rev
Terms and licenses: Academic/Nonprofit Terms; Industry Terms: Not Available to Industry
How to cite: pNMSB99 was a gift from Michael Krieg (Addgene plasmid # 199308 ; http://n2t.net/addgene:199308 ; RRID:Addgene_199308)
