[The description below was written by a language model from this plasmid's Addgene catalogue record and pLannotate feature annotations shown in this document.]
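Description:
pNMSB99 is a C. elegans expression and targeting plasmid built by Gibson cloning on the pCFJ150 backbone, designed for MosSCI (Mos1-mediated single-copy insertion) of a transgene at the ttTi5605 locus. It is maintained in E. coli through a high-copy ColE1/pUC-type origin and selected with ampicillin via the AmpR (β-lactamase) gene. The feature table also detects an unc-119 coding sequence, the marker usually used with MosSCI vectors to identify transgenic worms by rescue of unc-119 mutants. Remnants of Gateway cloning (attB4) and lacZα fragments are also annotated. The sequenced record is about 14.6 kb, slightly longer than the catalogue's stated total size.

The payload is a Cre-dependent switch cassette driven by the myo-3 promoter, which is commonly used for body wall muscle expression. Directly downstream, two lox2272 sites in the same orientation flank mTagBFP2 and the tbb-2 3'UTR, so the blue fluorescent protein is expressed by default and its terminator blocks the downstream genes. Cre recombination excises this cassette and places the promoter next to ChR2-HDRC, a channelrhodopsin-2 carrying the H134R and D156C mutations. An SL2 trans-splicing spacer follows it, then a codon-optimized, single-intron jRGECO1a and the let-858 3'UTR. The mApple, mOrange and calmodulin hits in the annotation correspond to this red calcium indicator. After recombination, the light-gated cation channel and the calcium reporter are co-expressed from one operon-like transcript. Cells can then be activated with light while calcium is imaged in the same cells, in line with the associated work on using photons as synaptic transmitters.
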