Features (pLannotate 1.2.2; 22 found; start..end, strand, type, name):
      1..50      +  rep_origin     RSF ori (fragment): Plasmids containing the RSF 1030 origin of replication can be propagated in E. coli cells that contain additional plasmids with compatible origins.
   1187..1402    -  CDS            GSLG1_CAEEL (fragment): Experimental evidence at protein level: Swiss-Prot protein existence level 1. From Caenorhabditis elegans.
   2276..2293    -  misc_feature   P element 5' end (fragment): No description available
   2404..3246    +  CDS            unc-119: UN119_CAEEL - Experimental evidence at protein level: Swiss-Prot protein existence level 1. Myristoyl-binding protein that acts as a cargo adapter: specifically binds the myristoyl moiety of a subset of N-terminally myristoylated proteins and is required for their localization. Plays a key role in ciliary membrane localization of proteins. Required for the establishment or function of the nervous system. From Caenorhabditis elegans.
   3575..3597    +  misc_feature   MCS (fragment): pBluescript multiple cloning site
   3597..3643    +  terminator     rrnB T1 terminator: transcription terminator T1 from the E. coli rrnB gene
   3745..3788    -  CDS            lacZα (fragment): LacZα fragment of β-galactosidase; lacZ fragment
   3870..3890    +  protein_bind   attB4: mutant version of attB; core recombination site for the Gateway® BP reaction BP Clonase™
   6419..6452    -  protein_bind   lox2272: Cre-mediated recombination occurs in the 8-bp core sequence (GGATACTT). lox2272 sites are compatible with each other, but incompatible with loxP or loxN sites (Lee and Saito, 1988). Cre recombinase
   6459..7253    +  CDS            mTagBFP2: mTagBFP2 is a basic (constitutively fluorescent) blue fluorescent protein published in 2011, derived from Entacmaea quadricolor. It is reported to be a very rapidly-maturing monomer with very low acid sensitivity.
   7262..7585    +  terminator     tbb-2 terminator: tbb-2; transcription terminator for the C. elegans tubulin beta-2 gene
   7595..7628    -  protein_bind   lox2272: Cre-mediated recombination occurs in the 8-bp core sequence (GGATACTT). lox2272 sites are compatible with each other, but incompatible with loxP or loxN sites (Lee and Saito, 1988). Cre recombinase
   7629..8548    +  CDS            ChR2 (fragment): N-terminal fragment of channelrhodopsin-2 from the alga Chlamydomonas reinhardtii (Nagel et al., 2003) blue light-activated cation channel
   8908..9159    +  CDS            mApple (fragment): mApple is a basic (constitutively fluorescent) red fluorescent protein published in 2008, derived from Discosoma sp.. It is reported to be a rapidly-maturing monomer with high acid sensitivity.
   9178..9723    +  CDS            mOrange (fragment): mOrange is a basic (constitutively fluorescent) orange fluorescent protein published in 2004, derived from Discosoma sp.. It has high acid sensitivity.
   9661..10125   +  CDS            CALMB_ARBPU: Experimental evidence at transcript level: Swiss-Prot protein existence level 2. Calmodulin mediates the control of a large number of enzymes, ion channels and other proteins by Ca(2+). Among the enzymes to be stimulated by the calmodulin-Ca(2+) complex are a number of protein kinases and phosphatases. From Arbacia punctulata (Punctuate sea urchin).
  12292..12428   +  CDS            lacZα (fragment): LacZα fragment of β-galactosidase; lacZ fragment
  12434..12533   -  misc_feature   bom (fragment): basis of mobility region from pBR322
  12635..12670   -  CDS            rop (fragment): Rop protein, which maintains plasmids at low copy number; rop
  12765..12869   +  promoter       AmpR promoter: bla
  12870..13730   +  CDS            AmpR: β-lactamase; bla; confers resistance to ampicillin, carbenicillin, and related antibiotics
  13901..14489   +  rep_origin     ori: high-copy-number ColE1/pMB1/pBR322/pUC origin of replication
>Addgene plasmid #199308 | pNMSB99 | addgene full sequence | sequence record 404762 | Addgene NGS Result
TTATCCCCTGATTCTGTGGATAACCGTATTACCGCCTTTGAGTGAGCTGATACCAGCGGATAACAATTTC
ACAGGGCCCTGTCGGATTATGGGCTCTTCTTTTATCCTCTACTTTCTTTCTAGAAAATGCAAATGTTGAG
TCAGAAATTGCTGAATGGAGTACAACTGCAATGGGTTTAGCTTATGTTTCTGGAACAATTACTGGTGGAA
TTGTGATTGAAAAGTAAGGTTATATTTCATTTCAATAAATGTTACCACAGTATAACAAAAACAAGTTACA
TTGTTCAGAGTATGTCTGAATGTATTATTATTATTGTATTTGTGCATCAGTACTGTAGTTGTACTGAAGA
AGGGTTTAAAATAATCTCAACGTTTTTAAGACGAGTTAGTGAGAATACGGTCGCAGTTAGGATGTTTGGA
CATAGTTTTATTAGATAATCGTGAACTAACTCACTATAAAAACCCGCTAACTCATTGAATAAGATAGTTT
TAAACGTTCAAAATTTGAAGACAAAATTGTATGAATAAGTTTACAGAGTTGGTCGACGCAAGCTTCTCCT
TCTCTTCACATTTCTCAATAATTTAGCTCTAATTGCATTCGTATTCTTCGCAAAAATACGTATTCTGATT
GACCCGATGAAATACGGATGCCTAGTTGCATTGATCATCTACGGTTATACTTATGGGTGAGGTTTTTCAA
ATATATTTTGATTTAATCGAATAATGAAATTTCAGAACTGGAGTTGGTCCAATTTCGTGGTTTATATCCT
CTGAACTGGTACCTCAAAAACATCGTAGTATTGCTCAATCTGTGGCATATTCAATGAATACTGTAATGGT
GGTTATCAGTACATTTACAGTATTACCTCTATATTCCGTTATTGGTAGTTATGCTTTCCTTATTCTATAT
TCAATTCCTTCATTTATAAGTATGCTTATATTATTTCGCTACTTACCGGAAACCAAAGGACGAGAGATTC
ATGATATTGTGAATGAACTTAAAAAAAAATGAAAACCTTTGAAAACGTTCATACGGCCGAAATTTTACTT
GATCGAGCCAATTGAACTTTTGTTAAGACTTACAGAAAAGTGAGAGATTTTGTTACAAAAAAGTGAGAAA
AAAGCGAAAATGAACAGGAAAAAGAAGAAAAATACACCCGAAGTATCATATAAAAATTAAAAAGATTGTT
TGACCTGGCGGAACTTTTTTGCAAAAACTCTGAATATCCATGGCACATGCTTCGTGCAAAACAGGATCCA
AATGAATATCAACAAGAGATTCTTGAAGACGACGAGCCACTTGCTCAGAGCATTGCTTATCTCGAATGAG
ACCCTTGTTAAAATCATTTTTCAAACATTATATGACATTGTCGAAATGTCCTCCTGATTCCATGATGGTA
GCAAACTCACTTCGTCTTTGAGCCAATTTATCCAAGTCCTTGTAAAAAGTATTCGAAAATTGTTAACGGA
TAAAATGTTTATTATAATATCAAAAACAATTTGTCAGTTGACCACTTTTTGATATATTTGACAGAAACCG
GGATGAATTGGCTCAAAGTTAGGGCGCCCTTCTATTACAGGGTTTCTGATAACAAACCGGTTATTAACTC
CCAACAAGGGATGATTTCAATTCATCATGCTCAAATTGACCCAAATTAAGTTACATGACAAATTCATCGC
CCTTTTCAACTCTTCTTGGCTCATCATCTGTTATTCTGTTCCTATTCTGTCTGCACCCTATACCCCTTTG
CATACTCTCTCGTCATTCCTTTCTTGGATAGTGTCTTCTTCTCCCCAGCTCTGCTACTTCTATGACTTGC
GCCCGCTGCTTTTCCGCTCGTTCCTCTCCTCTCTGACGTCTTCTTCTGCTTCTTTTCTCCTTCCTTTTTC
CCTTCTCAATCTTCCTCTTTTTCCCATTTCTGTCAATCATTCGAAGAAGAAGAAGAAGAAGACCCTCATT
CATTTCATTTTTTTTTCTGTCGGTGTGTGCTGCTCGGTTAAGAGTGAGCTCTCTATTCCACGTCTTCTTC
TTTTTCTTCTTCGATTCGAATCAATCACTCCACCAAAACGCATTCGTTTTTGGGATTCACCCCGCGGTTC
GCAATAGGTTTCTTTTTCAAATTATTAGCGTTATAAATAGAAAAATGGTGGAGTTTCAATAAAAATGATA
ATTTACAAAGTGTATTTTGATTACATGTACTCAAAAAGGTTGAAATTTTTCATACCAGTTTTCCGGAAAT
CCATCTGATATCATTATCGTATTTTTCTTTTTAAAAATGTTTTCAAAAAAAAACAAAATATAGCTGGTTA
TTTGGCACCCTCTAATTACCATTTTCCTGTCACACCACACTCTTTTCCTTCTTCCACTTCTTTCCGTTTT
CAGCCGCTTCCAACCAAACCGATATGAAAGCCGAGCAACAACGATCGATTCCACCCGGCTCGGCGACCTT
CCCGTCGCAGGTGAGACTCAGAAAACTAGAGAAACCGCTCAACTAACTCTTGATATCCGATTTCATTCTT
TTCTCTTTTCTTTTTGTTGAACTTTTCCATATTTCCAGATGCCACGGCCACCACCAAGCACCGAACAAGG
AATCACAACGGAATCGGAGCTTGCGAAGAAAGCTCAAATCACTCCGAACGACGTTTTAGCACTTCCGGGA
ATCACTCAAGGTATCTTGCTCCCTTTGGATTTCAGTTTAAAACATAAATTTAGGATTCTTATGCTCCCCA
TCTGCGAACATCTATAACATCGAGTTCACCAAGTTCCAAATCCGTGATCTGGACACTGAGCAAGTGCTTT
TCGAGATCGCCAAACCGGAGAACGATCAGGAGAATGATGAGTCGCCACAGGAGTCGGCAAGATACGTGCG
TTATAGATTTGCTCCAAACTTTTTGAAACTCAAAACGGTCGGAGCAACTGTGGAATTCAAAGTAGGAGAC
ATCCCAATCCATCATTTCCGAATGATCGAACGTCACTTCTTCAAAGATCGCCTTCTGAAGTGTTTTGACT
TTGAATTCGGATTCTGTATTCCGAATTCACGAAACAACTGTGAACATATCTATGAGTTCCCTCAACTCTC
TCAACAACTCAGTGAGTCATTATTCTAAAAAGTACAATTCAAAAGACTAATCTCTTTTTCAGTGGACGAC
ATGATCAACAATCCAAACGAGACTCGTTCTGACAGCTTCTATTTCGTCGATAACAAACTCGTCATGCACA
ACAAAGCCGACTACTCATATGATGCATAAATATTTAATACAAAAATGTTCTGGATAATTATTCTGTCGAA
TAGAAAAAAAACTCCAAATGTGATTAAATTCCAATAATTCCTGTCTAGTTTGTTCCTTCCCCTTCCCCTT
CTCATGTTCAATGCATTCCTAAGCTTTTCAGTTCCCCCCTTGTTTCTATATTTTTTCGCTGTCCTGTCAC
ACTCGCTAAAAACACTAATCACACGGAAATCTGTTTTCAATAAAAACTCCAACTTTAACTCATTTTCAAT
TTCAACTGAAAGATTTTTTCATTAGAGAATGTCTAGAACTAGGCCCGGGCTACGTAATACGACTCACTTA
AGGTGCCGCTCTAGAACTAGTGGATCCAAATAAAACGAAAGGCTCAGTCGAAAGACTGGGCCTTTCGTTT
TATCTGTTGTTTGTCGCATTATACGAGACGTCCAGGTTGGGATACCTGAAACAAAACCCATCGTACGGCC
AAGGAAGTCTCCAATAACTGTGATCCACCACAAGCGCCAGGGTTTTCCCAGTCACGACGTTGTAAAACGA
CGGCCAGTCATGCATAATCCGCACGCATCTGGAATAAGGAAGTGCCATTCCGCCTGACCTCAGCTATGAC
CATGATTACGCCAAGCTATCAACTTTGTATAGAAAAGTTGAGTGATTATAGTCTCTGTTTTCGTTAATTT
TGAATTTTGCTTGATAAGGCTGCAACAAAGATCAGGTTGACATATATTTTCAGTAATTTATTTTAACCTG
TACTCTATCACTGCCGGCTATAATAAGTTCTTGAATAAAATAATTTTCCCGACAAAACATGAGTATTTCT
TTCGAAAATAAAAGTGCAGGCTAATTAGAGATTATTCTGTAATTAACTGCATAATTTGTCACGTGCCATA
GTTTTACATTCCACTACGTCATAGTTCTTAAAATACTAATCTCCTGAAAATAGAAGTAGGTGAAGAAAGT
TTAATTATCAGTTCTAAAATGACAATTGATCTTTGGAATATGTTCTGAAACTACCGATCATTGAACAGAT
GCTATTTGAATGATATAGAATTGTATATTTGCAATTTCTGAAACGCGTTCTTAAAGGCACACAGATTAAT
TCAAAAGGGTCTGGCCGCAAAAAGGTTTATGGTGGCCGATTTTGAGTTTTGTGTGTGATTGCTTTTTCAC
AATCAGTGTTTTCAGGATTATGTGATGAACTAGATCTTCAAGTTTCGTTACATTTCATATGTTTTCGGAA
CTCACGAAGTACATATTGGGTATTGTGCTCAAAAAATTCAGCAATCAGCTTCGCTCCGCTGACTTTAGAA
CCCAAAAAAATAGTATGGCCAAACTGACTGTGTTACGATCATTTCAATTTTTCAATACATATTTAAGATT
TCTAAGAGTAAGAAGGTCAAAAACTGTTCTGGAATACATATATATTTTTCAGGTTACAATTAGTCAAAAA
GTGCACTGAAATATACGTTTTAATTTCACGAATAACCCAATTAGTTCAATGTATTTTTGGTCAACCAACG
TTAAAGTTTGGCTTCCAACCAATTATCATTTCTGATCAACCACAATGTTTTTTCTTTATCTGCAAGTTAA
TTTTTTATTTTTATCCAGATGTTTGGCATATTTTTCAATTCTTCACTAGCGCCCACTTCTTGCACTTCCG
GCGCCCTGAATCTAATGCATCTGTTGCAAGAATTGAAAGACCAATCAACACATTGTTTTCTTCACGAGAT
ACTGAAGAAAATGAATAAAAACAGAGAAAAAGAGCCATGTGATTAGTGACAACTGTTGCTAACAGATACC
ATAGCTTGGACTTGGTACGTGATGGCAACGTATGGGTCAACAAAAATGATTGCAGAGGGGGTGCAAAACA
GTCAAGTCGAGAAAATATGAAAAACAGAAAACAAAGAACAGAAAAATGGGTTTGAGAGTCAGTATAATTT
ATAAAAGAAAAATTGTACATAGAAATTAACCATTTTTGTAGAAGAAGTTATTTTTCAAGCATCGTTAAAA
ATTATTCAAAGCACCTTATTTCATATTTAATTTTAAACATGGTTAAATGAACAACACGGTGCGCAATCAG
GAAAACTTGAAATCTGAAACTGTTGTTGTGATCTTCTTCGCAACTGTTCAGATAGCACTAGTGTAATGTT
AAGAGTGCGCGAATATAATGGAATATAATGGATCACACCTCCTGCCATCAGGTAAACGTCTCTGTTATCA
CATATTTCCAACTATTAAATTTTTACCTTTTACAGTTTTACATTTTTTTGAAAAAAGTAACTTTTTGTCT
TCAAAATCCCTGACGAAAATATCAAATATTTTAATCGAGACTGCAGAGGAACCGATTGATGATTTGGAAA
ATCCAGCTTTACCTGTGTAAGAACTGAAAAGTTTCATAACCCTAGGGTATTCCCAGTTACATTCCCCACT
GGCTAACAATAGCACCCAGTTTTTCATCACCTTTCTTCAAATTTCTCGGCGATTTGTTAAAAACAAAATT
TGTGTCCCTTCTCTGATATCTCTATGTCTCTAAACACAAGTTCATCGGAAAACGAAGGAGGGTAGGTGTT
GGTTGGGCTCCCGAAGTGAAAATAGAAGAGCAAGAATAGAATATTAGAGAGAGAGTGCAGAGAGGGCGGG
ATAGCTCCCGGGATTCCGTTTTCTTCTTCTTTATCTTCAACGATGATGTGTGTGCGTGTTGTATAGATTC
TGTTGCTCCCCCACAACTCGCTCCGAAGGCTCAATACAATTCAATTGATATTGGAGGAGAGCCTACCGGA
GTGGGAGGATAAGAAGAAACATAAGAAGAAGAAGAAGAAGAAGCATGCTTCTGGTTTTTGATGCTATGAA
AACGGCACAAAAAGATGATTGAGGTCCCTTTTCAATACCTTCTCTCATCTTTCAAATCCCATTGAAACCT
AAAACTTCTCACCACGCTTTACCATTGTTCTCCAAAAACTTATAGCAATGTCTATAACTTTTTTATCTCT
GAAAAGCAGTGTTCCATTTTTCTTTTTCCTATTTTATTTCAATTGTTTCTCACATTTCGTTTGGATTCTT
TGCTTGTCAACCAGCTTCTTCTTCCACTTTTACCGTCTAATTTTCAGGGCAGGGAGCCATCAAACCCACG
ACCACTAGATCCATCTAGAATCCCCGGGATTGGCCAAAGGACCCAAAAATAACTTCGTATAAAGTATCCT
ATACGAAGTTATATGTCCGAACTCATCAAGGAGAACATGCACATGAAGCTCTACATGGAGGGAACCGTAG
ACAACCACCACTTCAAGTGCACCTCCGAGGGAGAGGGAAAGCCATACGAGGGAACCCAAACCATGCGTAT
CAAGGTCGTCGAGGGAGGACCACTCCCATTCGCCTTCGACATCCTCGCCACCTCCTTCCTCTACGGGTCC
AAGGTAAGTTTAAACATATATATACTAACTAACCCTGATTATTTAAATTTTCAGACCTTCATCAACCACA
CCCAAGGAATCCCAGACTTCTTCAAGCAATCCTTCCCAGAGGGATTCACCTGGGAGCGTGTCACCACCTA
CGAGGACGGAGGAGTCCTCACCGCCACCCAAGACACCTCCCTCCAAGACGGATGCCTCATCTACAACGTC
AAGATCCGTGGAGTCAACTTCACCTCCAACGGACCAGTCATGCAAAAGAAGACCCTCGGATGGGAGACCT
TCACCGAGACCCTCTACCCAGCCGACGGAGGACTAGAGGGACGTAACGACATGGCCCTCAAGCTCGTCGG
AGGCTCCCACCTCATCGCCAACGCCAAGGTAAGTTTAAACAGTTCGGTACTAACTAACCATACATATTTA
AATTTTCAGACCACCTACCGTTCCAAGAAGCCAGCCAAGAACCTCAAGATGCCAGGAGTCTACTACGTTG
ACTACCGTCTAGAGCGTATCAAGGAGGCCAACAACGAGACCTACGTCGAGCAACACGAGGTCGCCGTCGC
CCGTTACTGCGACCTCCCATCCAAGCTCGGACACAAGCTCAACTAAGATAAATGCAAAATCCTTTCAAGC
ATTCCCTTCTTCTCTATCACTCTTCTTTCTTTTTGTCAAAAAATTCTCTCGCTAATTTATTTGCTTTTTT
AATGTTATTATTTTATGACTTTTTATAGTCACTGAAAAGTTTGCATCTGAGTGAAGTGAATGCTATCAAA
ATGTGATTCTGTCTGATGTACTTTCACAATCTCTCTTCAATTCCATTTTGAAGTGCTTTAAACCCGAAAG
GTTGAGAAAAATGCGAGCGCTCAAATATTTGTATTGTGTTCGTTGAGTGACCCAACAAAAAGAGGAAACT
TTATTGTGCCGCCAAGAAAAAAGTCTCAGCCGGCATAACTTCGTATAAAGTATCCTATACGAAGTTATAT
GGATTATGGAGGCGCCCTGAGTGCCGTTGGGCGCGAGCTGCTATTTGTAACGAACCCAGTAGTCGTCAAT
GGCTCTGTACTTGTGCCTGAGGACCAGTGTTACTGCGCGGGCTGGATTGAGTCGCGTGGCACAAACGGTG
CCCAAACGGCGTCGAACGTGCTGCAATGGCTTGCTGCTGGCTTCTCCATCCTACTGCTTATGTTTTACGC
CTACCAAACATGGAAGTCAACCTGCGGCTGGGAGGAGATCTATGTGTGCGCTATCGAGATGGTCAAGGTG
ATTCTCGAGTTCTTCTTCGAGTTTAAGAACCCGTCCATGCTGTATCTAGCCACAGGCCACCGCGTCCAGT
GGTTGCGTTACGCCGAGTGGCTTCTCACCTGCCCGGTCATTCTCATTCGCCTGTCAAACCTGACGGGCTT
GTCCAACGACTACAGCAGGCGCACCATGGGTCTGCTTGTGTCTTGCATCGGAACCATTGTGTGGGGCGCC
ACTTCCGCCATGGCCACCGGATACGTCAAGGTCATCTTCTTCTGCCTGGGTCTGTGTTATGGTGCTAACA
CGTTCTTTCACGCTGCCAAGGCCTACATCGAGGGTTACCACACCGTGCCGAAGGGCCGGTGTCGCCAGGT
GGTGACTGGCATGGCTTGGCTCTTCTTCGTATCATGGGGTATGTTCCCCATCCTGTTCATCCTCGGTCCC
GAGGGTTTCGGTGTCCTGAGCGTGTACGGTTCCACCGTCGGCCACACCATCATTGACCTGATGTCGAAGA
ACTGCTGGGGTCTGCTCGGCCACTACCTGCGCGTGCTGATCCACGAGCATATCCTCATCCACGGCGACAT
TCGCAAGACCACCAAATTGAACATTGGTGGCACTGAGATTGAGGTCGAGACGCTGGTGGAGGACGAAGCC
GAAGCTGGTGCAGTACCTGCCGCTGCCACCTAAGCTGTCTCATCCTACTTTCACCTAGTTAACTGCTTGT
CTTAAAATCTATGCTTCTCTTTAGTATCTAAAATTTTCCTAGAAGCTTACAAGTATATAAATGGTCTCTT
CTCAATAAAGGTTGTATATTTATTCATCTTATTGAATCTGCCATTTCCTCGTTTTTGCGAGTTTATATAC
CTTCCAATTTTCTTTCTATTGTATTTTCAACTTCTAATTTTAATTCAGGGAAACTGCTGTACCGGTAGAA
AAAATGGTCGACTCATCACGTAGAAAATGGAACAAAGCTGGTCACGCTGTCCGTGCCATCGGACGTCTCT
CCTCTCCAGTCGTCTCCGAGCGTATGTACCCAGAGGACGGAGCCCTCAAGTCCGAGATCAAGAAGGGACT
CCGTCTCAAGGACGGAGGACACTACGCCGCCGAGGTCAAGACCACCTACAAGGCCAAGAAGCCAGTCCAA
CTCCCAGGAGCCTACATCGTCGACATCAAGCTCGACATCGTCTCCCACAACGAGGACTACACCATCGTCG
AGCAATGCGAGCGTGCCGAGGGACGTCACTCCACCGGAGGAATGGACGAGCTCTACAAGGGAGGAACCGG
AGGTTCCCTCGTCTCCAAGGGAGAGGAGGACAACATGGCCATCATCAAGGAGTTCATGCGTTTCAAGGTC
CACATGGAGGGTTCCGTCAACGGACACGAGTTCGAGATCGAGGGAGAGGGAGAGGGACGTCCATACGAGG
CCTTCCAAACCGCCAAGCTCAAGGTCACCAAGGGAGGACCACTCCCATTCGCCTGGGACATCCTCTCCCC
ACAATTCATGTACGGCTCCAAGGCCTACATCAAGCACCCAGCCGACATCCCAGACTACTTCAAGCTCTCC
TTCCCAGAGGGATTCCGTTGGGAGCGTGTCATGAACTTCGAGGACGGAGGAATCATCCACGTCAACCAAG
ACTCCTCCCTCCAAGACGGAGTCTTCATCTACAAGGTCAAGCTCCGTGGAACCAACTTCCCACCAGACGG
ACCAGTCATGCAAAAGAAGACCATGGGATGGGAGGCCACCCGTGACGACCTCACCGAGGAGCAAATCGCC
GAGTTCAAGGAGGCCTTCTCCCTCTTCGACAAGGACGGAGACGGAACCATCACCACCAAGGTAAGTTTAA
ACATGATTTTACTAACTAACTAATCTGATTTAAATTTTCAGGAGCTCGGAACCGTCTTCCGTTCCCTCGG
ACAAAACCCAACCGAGGCCGAGCTCCAAGACATGATCAACGAGGTCGACGCCGACGGAGACGGAACCTTC
GACTTCCCAGAGTTCCTCACCATGATGGCCCGTAAGATGAACGACACCGACTCCGAGGAGGAGATCCGTG
AGGCCTTCCGTGTCTTCGACAAGGACGGAAACGGATACATCGGAGCCGCCGAGCTCCGTCACGTCATGAC
CGACCTCGGAGAGAAGCTCACCGACGAGGAGGTCGACGAGATGATCCGTGTCGCCGACATCGACGGAGAC
GGACAAGTCAACTACGAGGAGTTCGTCCAAATGATGACCGCCAAGTAAGGTACCGAATTCGCTAGCCGGC
CATACAAGTAATCCGGATGATCGACGCCAACGTCGTTGAATTTTCAAATTTTAAATACTGAATATTTGTT
TTTTTTCCTATTATTTATTTATTCTCTTTGTGTTTTTTTTCTTGCTTTCTAAAAAATTAATTCAATCCAA
ATCTAAACATTTTTTTTTCTCTTTCCGTCTCCCAATTCGTATTCCGCTCCTCTCATCTGAACACAATGTG
CAAGTTTATTTATCTTCTCGCTTTCATTTCATTAGGACGTGGGGGGAATTGGTGGAAGGGGGAAACACAC
AAAAGGATGATGGAAATGAAATAAGGACACACAATATGCAACAACATTCAATTCAGAAATATGGAGGAAG
GTTTAAAAGAAAACATAAAAATATATAGAGGAGGAAGGAAAACTAGTAAAAAATAAGCAAAGAAATTAGG
CGAACGATGAGAATTGTCCTCGCTTGGGCCCTCTGACTTCTCCCGGGCAAAGGCTAGGTGGAGGCTCAGT
GATGATAAGTCTGCGATGGTGGATGCATGTGTCATGGTCATAGCTGTTTCCTGTGTGAAATTGTTATCCG
CTCAGAGGGCACAATCCTATTCCGCGCTATCCGACAATCTCCAAGACATTAGGTGGAGTTCAGTTCGGCG
TATGGCATATGTCGCTGGAAAGAACATGTGAGCAAAAGGCCAGCAAAAGGCCAGGACTAGTGAGTCGTAT
TATAAGTGCAAGTAAGATCAGTGTTTGTTTCGATATCAGTCTGTTTCGTAACGGTCTTCTGTATAACTAC
AAAAAAGAATAAAAAACCGTATCACAACTGAGAAAAAAGACAAAACTTATTGAACAGTGTTCCTTTCAAA
AAATTATTTTGTAAAAAATCGAGTTTTTCTCCAAAATAACGCACGCAATCAAAAACAAGAAAACTAACGT
GTTCTCCTGGGCGTGGAACTCCTTATCAAGATTACCATTATTGTCTGTCAGAATTGATATTTCAATTATT
TCATATCTAGACAAACCCGGGTGTCTTGCATTTATTAGTACTGTGAGTTTACATACAAACGAGGCTTACT
CAGATAACATAGAGTCACCTCTAATTAGCAAAAACCCATTTCTAATTAGCTATTTCGACCAGTTCTAAAG
TCACCGTAATTAGAAATGGTTTTTGTAGCTTTTCTAATTAGAAATGACCCCGAGATAAGTGAAATATGGC
ATTTTCTGGGTTTTCTAGTAAGAAATGATCCCGCACGTAGTGATTCCGCGTTACAAGCCAAATTCAAATT
AAAAAAGTATATTACACAATTCAAGTTACATTATTTTCAGGAAACAATGGCGAAGAGCAAAGCAGAGATT
CAAAAGGAGGAAAGAGACAACAGATATGAACGAAGACTTCTTGAAAAGAGAAAGAGACATGAGGTGAGTA
ACCATGATAATAAATAATCAAGTAAGGGCTATAGATTTATAAATTCTGGAGTTAACAGTTTCGAAAAAAA
GTAGTTTTCATATGTGCGAAGGAATATCAAAAATAGGGGAATAGCCTAAACGAGTGAGAAAATTAAATGT
TTGTTATTTTTTCAAAAATGTCTGCAGGGCCGTTATCCTTTCAAATGCACTCTATCAAACATAGATCATA
TCCATCATATCTTATCCAGAATTTATATCATATCCAAGATTGAGAGCGTTTCAAGGAAAATCTCAAACAA
CCATACAATTTTGTAGATCGACAACAAGGCCTCCACTTCTTCATCGATGGCCTCTGCAGCACCTGCACCA
CCAAGTTTGTATTTTTCATATTAATATAAAGTGAGCCACGCATAGTCGTTTTTAGGATTTTTGCCAGATC
GATGTCGCGCAAACAGACTGTTTTTTTTTCTTTGAAAGCCGTGCGTGACATGGGCCACGGATTGTAACGC
CGCGCTGGATGGATAAAAATTTATTCAGTTTTTTAGCCTTTACAAAATATGGTTCGACTACTTTCTTTAT
TTTTACATTTTTATAGGTGCTCATTGAGCTGAGATATTTTGGGTATAATCGGAAAATCGCTGATTTTGGT
CATTTTTCTGCACTAAAGATTACACAAAAAGTTCAGTATTTAGATTCATTGTTGAAAATTGGGGATGATC
TACAGATACATATCGCCGTGTTCAAAAACACACGTGCTGTGACGTCGTGACTGGGGAAAACCCTGGCGTT
ACCCAACTTAATCGCCTTGCAGCACATCCCCCTTTCGCCAGCTGGCGTAATAGCGAAGAGGCCCGCACCG
ATCGCCCTTCCCAACAGTTGCGCAGCCTGAATGGCGAATGGCGCCTGATGCGGTATTTTCTCCTTACGCA
TCTGTGCGGTATTTCACACCGCATATGGTGCACTCTCAGTGCAATCTGCTCTGATGCCGCATAGTTAAGC
CAGCCCCGACACCCGCCAACACCCGCTGACGCGCCCTGACGGGCTTGTCTGCTCCCGGCATCCGCTTACA
GACAAGCTGTGACCGTCTCCGGGAGCTGCATGTGTCAGAGGTTTTCACCGTCATCACCGAAACGCGCGAG
ACGAAAGGGCCTCGTGATACGCCTATTTTTATAGGTTAATGTCATGATAATAATGGTTTCTTAGACGTCA
GGTGGCACTTTTCGGGGAAATGTGCGCGGAACCCCTATTTGTTTATTTTTCTAAATACATTCAAATATGT
ATCCGCTCATGAGACAATAACCCTGATAAATGCTTCAATAATATTGAAAAAGGAAGAGTATGAGTATTCA
ACATTTCCGTGTCGCCCTTATTCCCTTTTTTGCGGCATTTTGCCTTCCTGTTTTTGCTCACCCAGAAACG
CTGGTGAAAGTAAAAGATGCTGAAGATCAGTTGGGTGCACGAGTGGGTTACATCGAACTGGATCTCAACA
GCGGTAAGATCCTTGAGAGTTTTCGCCCCGAAGAACGTTTTCCAATGATGAGCACTTTTAAAGTTCTGCT
ATGTGGCGCGGTATTATCCCGTATTGACGCCGGGCAAGAGCAACTCGGTCGCCGCATACACTATTCTCAG
AATGACTTGGTTGAGTACTCACCAGTCACAGAAAAGCATCTTACGGATGGCATGACAGTAAGAGAATTAT
GCAGTGCTGCCATAACCATGAGTGATAACACTGCGGCCAACTTACTTCTGACAACGATCGGAGGACCGAA
GGAGCTAACCGCTTTTTTGCACAACATGGGGGATCATGTAACTCGCCTTGATCGTTGGGAACCGGAGCTG
AATGAAGCCATACCAAACGACGAGCGTGACACCACGATGCCTGTAGCAATGGCAACAACGTTGCGCAAAC
TATTAACTGGCGAACTACTTACTCTAGCTTCCCGGCAACAATTAATAGACTGGATGGAGGCGGATAAAGT
TGCAGGACCACTTCTGCGCTCGGCCCTTCCGGCTGGCTGGTTTATTGCTGATAAATCTGGAGCCGGTGAG
CGTGGGTCTCGCGGTATCATTGCAGCACTGGGGTCAGATGGTAAGCCCTCCCGTATCGTAGTTATCTACA
CGACGGGGAGTCAGGCAACTATGGATGAACGAAATAGACAGATCGCTGAGATAGGTGCCTCACTGATTAA
GCATTGGTAACTGTCAGACCAAGTTTACTCATATATACTTTAGATTGATTTAAAACTTCATTTTTAATTT
AAAAGGATCTAGGTGAAGATCCTTTTTGATAATCTCATGACCAAAATCCCTTAACGTGAGTTTTCGTTCC
ACTGAGCGTCAGACCCCGTAGAAAAGATCAAAGGATCTTCTTGAGATCCTTTTTTTCTGCGCGTAATCTG
CTGCTTGCAAACAAAAAAACCACCGCTACCAGCGGTGGTTTGTTTGCCGGATCAAGAGCTACCAACTCTT
TTTCCGAAGGTAACTGGCTTCAGCAGAGCGCAGATACCAAATACTGTTCTTCTAGTGTAGCCGTAGTTAG
GCCACCACTTCAAGAACTCTGTAGCACCGCCTACATACCTCGCTCTGCTAATCCTGTTACCAGTGGCTGC
TGCCAGTGGCGATAAGTCGTGTCTTACCGGGTTGGACTCAAGACGATAGTTACCGGATAAGGCGCAGCGG
TCGGGCTGAACGGGGGGTTCGTGCACACAGCCCAGCTTGGAGCGAACGACCTACACCGAACTGAGATACC
TACAGCGTGAGCTATGAGAAAGCGCCACGCTTCCCGAAGGGAGAAAGGCGGACAGGTATCCGGTAAGCGG
CAGGGTCGGAACAGGAGAGCGCACGAGGGAGCTTCCAGGGGGAAACGCCTGGTATCTTTATAGTCCTGTC
GGGTTTCGCCACCTCTGACTTGAGCGTCGATTTTTGTGATGCTCGTCAGGGGGGCGGAGCCTATGGAAAA
ACGCCAGCAACGCGGCCTTTTTACGGTTCCTGGTCTTTTGCTGGCCTTTTGCTCACATGTTCTTTCCTGC
G
